Addgene plasmid #133042: SiC-V1-Scr
Purpose: SiC-V1 vector with scramble (Scr) sgRNA. This lentivirus construct is used for stably expressing spCas9 with a dTomato reporter in a cell line of interest.
Depositing lab: Sriram Neelamegham. Depositing organization: University at Buffalo (SUNY Buffalo). Publication: Doxycycline-Dependent Self-Inactivation of CRISPR-Cas9 to Temporally Regulate On- and Off-Target Editing. Kelkar A, Zhu Y, Groth T, Stolfa G, Stablewski AB, Singhi N, Nemeth M, Neelamegham S. Mol Ther. 2019 Sep 12. pii: S1525-0016(19)30409-5. doi: 10.1016/j.ymthe.2019.09.006. PubMed 31601489.
Backbone
  Vector backbone: LentiCRISPR v2
  Vector type: Lentiviral, CRISPR
Growth in bacteria
  Bacterial resistance: Ampicillin, 100 μg/mL
  Growth temperature: 37°C
  Growth strain: NEB Stable
  Copy number: High Copy
Gene/Insert
  Gene/Insert name: SpCas9
  gRNA/shRNA sequence: Scr
  Species: Synthetic
  Tag / fusion protein: dTomato
Resource information
  A portion of this plasmid was derived from a plasmid made by: Feng Zhang (Addgene plasmid # 49535), David Schaffer (Addgene plasmid # 42961), and Michael Davidson & Nathan Shaner & Roger Tsien (Addgene plasmid # 54856)
Terms and licenses: Academic/Nonprofit Terms; Industry Terms: Not Available to Industry
How to cite: SiC-V1-Scr was a gift from Sriram Neelamegham (Addgene plasmid # 133042 ; http://n2t.net/addgene:133042 ; RRID:Addgene_133042)
