[The description below was written by a language model from this plasmid's Addgene catalogue record and pLannotate feature annotations shown in this document.]
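Description:
SiC-V1-Scr is a third-generation-style, self-inactivating HIV-1 lentiviral CRISPR vector built on the LentiCRISPR v2 backbone. It is intended for stable expression of Streptococcus pyogenes Cas9 together with a dTomato fluorescent reporter in a cell line of interest. In bacteria it is maintained as a high-copy plasmid through a ColE1/pUC-type origin and selected with ampicillin (AmpR under its own bla promoter). An f1 origin is also present. Outside the lentiviral unit, the backbone carries an SV40/EM7-driven BleoR cassette with an SV40 poly(A) signal, which confers bleomycin/Zeocin-family resistance but would not be packaged into virus.

Viral genomic RNA is transcribed from a CMV enhancer/promoter fused to a truncated 5' LTR. The transfer region contains the Ψ packaging signal with a gag fragment, the RRE for Rev-dependent nuclear export, a cPPT/CTS to aid nuclear import, a WPRE to enhance transcript expression, and a ΔU3 3' LTR followed by a bGH poly(A) signal. Two expression units sit within this region. A human U6 (Pol III) promoter drives an sgRNA made of the scramble (Scr) spacer joined to the SpCas9 guide scaffold, providing a non-targeting control. An EF-1α core promoter drives Cas9, with the dTomato coding sequence downstream. The record lists dTomato as a tag or fusion partner, but the linking element between the two coding sequences is not annotated.

The associated publication concerns doxycycline-dependent self-inactivation of Cas9 to limit editing over time. No tetracycline-responsive elements are annotated in this vector, so it appears to supply the Cas9/reporter component of that system, although the record does not spell this out.
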