Features (pLannotate 1.2.2; 33 found; start..end, strand, type, name):
     31..83      -  misc_feature   bom (fragment): basis of mobility region from pBR322
    238..617     +  enhancer       CMV enhancer: human cytomegalovirus immediate early enhancer
    618..817     +  promoter       CMV promoter: human cytomegalovirus (CMV) immediate early promoter
    835..1015    +  LTR            5' LTR (truncated): truncated 5' long terminal repeat (LTR) from HIV-1
   1062..1187    +  misc_feature   HIV-1 Ψ: packaging signal of human immunodeficiency virus type 1
   1171..1534    +  CDS            HIV-1 gag (fragment): gag protein from human immunodeficiency virus 1; gag
   1680..1913    +  misc_feature   RRE: The Rev response element (RRE) of HIV-1 allows for Rev-dependent mRNA export from the nucleus to the cytoplasm.
   2290..2390    +  CDS            Rev (fragment): human immunodeficiency virus 1 (HIV-1) Rev protein; rev; enhances nuclear export of unspliced and incompletely spliced viral mRNAs
   2440..2557    +  misc_feature   cPPT/CTS: central polypurine tract and central termination sequence of HIV-1
   2608..2848    +  promoter       U6 promoter: RNA polymerase III promoter for human U6 snRNA
   2877..2952    +  misc_RNA       gRNA scaffold: guide RNA scaffold for the Streptococcus pyogenes CRISPR/Cas9 system
   2970..2988    +  CDS            small t antigen (fragment): SV40 (simian virus 40) small t antigen
   3014..3225    +  promoter       EF-1α core promoter: core promoter for human elongation factor EF-1α
   3250..7353    +  CDS            Cas9: Cas9 (Csn1) endonuclease from the Streptococcus pyogenes Type II CRISPR/Cas system generates RNA-guided double strand breaks in DNA
   7480..8181    +  CDS            dTomato: dTomato is a basic (constitutively fluorescent) orange fluorescent protein published in 2004, derived from Discosoma sp.. It is reported to be a somewhat slowly-maturing dimer with low acid sensitivity.
   8206..8794    +  misc_feature   WPRE: woodchuck hepatitis virus posttranscriptional regulatory element
   8845..8864    +  misc_feature   cPPT/CTS (fragment): central polypurine tract and central termination sequence of HIV-1
   8866..9099    +  LTR            3' LTR (ΔU3): self-inactivating 3' long terminal repeat (LTR) from HIV-1
   9131..9355    +  polyA_signal   bGH poly(A) signal: bovine growth hormone polyadenylation signal
   9359..9380    +  promoter       SV40 promoter (fragment): SV40 enhancer and early promoter
   9401..9829    +  rep_origin     f1 ori (sequence partly withheld): f1 bacteriophage origin of replication; arrow indicates direction of (+) strand synthesis
   9843..10172   +  promoter       SV40 promoter: SV40 enhancer and early promoter
  10220..10267   +  promoter       EM7 promoter: synthetic bacterial promoter&nbsp
  10286..10660   +  CDS            BleoR: antibiotic-binding protein; Sh ble from Streptoalloteichus hindustanus; confers resistance to bleomycin, phleomycin, and Zeocin™
  10670..10795   +  CDS            ble (fragment): BLE_KLEPN - Experimental evidence at protein level: Swiss-Prot protein existence level 1. Binding protein with a strong affinity to the bleomycin family of antibiotics. Binds to CL990; an antimitotic-antibiotic compound. From Klebsiella pneumoniae.
  10790..10911   +  polyA_signal   SV40 poly(A) signal: SV40 polyadenylation signal
  10982..11004   -  protein_bind   lac operator (fragment): The lac repressor binds to the lac operator to inhibit transcription in E. coli. This inhibition can be relieved by adding lactose or isopropyl-β-D-thiogalactopyranoside (IPTG). lac repressor encoded by lacI
  11008..11038   -  promoter       lac promoter: promoter for the E. coli lac operon
  11053..11074   -  protein_bind   CAP binding site: CAP binding activates transcription in the presence of cAMP. E. coli catabolite activator protein
  11087..11179   -  CDS            lacI (fragment): lac repressor; lacI; The lac repressor binds to the lac operator to inhibit transcription in E. coli. This inhibition can be relieved by adding lactose or isopropyl-β-D-thiogalactopyranoside (IPTG).
  11362..11950   -  rep_origin     ori: high-copy-number ColE1/pMB1/pBR322/pUC origin of replication
  12121..12981   -  CDS            AmpR: β-lactamase; bla; confers resistance to ampicillin, carbenicillin, and related antibiotics
  12982..13086   -  promoter       AmpR promoter: bla
>Addgene plasmid #133042 | SiC-V1-Scr | addgene full sequence | sequence record 264423 | Addgene NGS Result
GTCGACGGATCGGGAGATCTCCCGATCCCCTATGGTGCACTCTCAGTACAATCTGCTCTGATGCCGCATA
GTTAAGCCAGTATCTGCTCCCTGCTTGTGTGTTGGAGGTCGCTGAGTAGTGCGCGAGCAAAATTTAAGCT
ACAACAAGGCAAGGCTTGACCGACAATTGCATGAAGAATCTGCTTAGGGTTAGGCGTTTTGCGCTGCTTC
GCGATGTACGGGCCAGATATACGCGTTGACATTGATTATTGACTAGTTATTAATAGTAATCAATTACGGG
GTCATTAGTTCATAGCCCATATATGGAGTTCCGCGTTACATAACTTACGGTAAATGGCCCGCCTGGCTGA
CCGCCCAACGACCCCCGCCCATTGACGTCAATAATGACGTATGTTCCCATAGTAACGCCAATAGGGACTT
TCCATTGACGTCAATGGGTGGAGTATTTACGGTAAACTGCCCACTTGGCAGTACATCAAGTGTATCATAT
GCCAAGTACGCCCCCTATTGACGTCAATGACGGTAAATGGCCCGCCTGGCATTATGCCCAGTACATGACC
TTATGGGACTTTCCTACTTGGCAGTACATCTACGTATTAGTCATCGCTATTACCATGGTGATGCGGTTTT
GGCAGTACATCAATGGGCGTGGATAGCGGTTTGACTCACGGGGATTTCCAAGTCTCCACCCCATTGACGT
CAATGGGAGTTTGTTTTGGCACCAAAATCAACGGGACTTTCCAAAATGTCGTAACAACTCCGCCCCATTG
ACGCAAATGGGCGGTAGGCGTGTACGGTGGGAGGTCTATATAAGCAGCGCGTTTTGCCTGTACTGGGTCT
CTCTGGTTAGACCAGATCTGAGCCTGGGAGCTCTCTGGCTAACTAGGGAACCCACTGCTTAAGCCTCAAT
AAAGCTTGCCTTGAGTGCTTCAAGTAGTGTGTGCCCGTCTGTTGTGTGACTCTGGTAACTAGAGATCCCT
CAGACCCTTTTAGTCAGTGTGGAAAATCTCTAGCAGTGGCGCCCGAACAGGGACTTGAAAGCGAAAGGGA
AACCAGAGGAGCTCTCTCGACGCAGGACTCGGCTTGCTGAAGCGCGCACGGCAAGAGGCGAGGGGCGGCG
ACTGGTGAGTACGCCAAAAATTTTGACTAGCGGAGGCTAGAAGGAGAGAGATGGGTGCGAGAGCGTCAGT
ATTAAGCGGGGGAGAATTAGATCGCGATGGGAAAAAATTCGGTTAAGGCCAGGGGGAAAGAAAAAATATA
AATTAAAACATATAGTATGGGCAAGCAGGGAGCTAGAACGATTCGCAGTTAATCCTGGCCTGTTAGAAAC
ATCAGAAGGCTGTAGACAAATACTGGGACAGCTACAACCATCCCTTCAGACAGGATCAGAAGAACTTAGA
TCATTATATAATACAGTAGCAACCCTCTATTGTGTGCATCAAAGGATAGAGATAAAAGACACCAAGGAAG
CTTTAGACAAGATAGAGGAAGAGCAAAACAAAAGTAAGACCACCGCACAGCAAGCGGCCGCTGATCTTCA
GACCTGGAGGAGGAGATATGAGGGACAATTGGAGAAGTGAATTATATAAATATAAAGTAGTAAAAATTGA
ACCATTAGGAGTAGCACCCACCAAGGCAAAGAGAAGAGTGGTGCAGAGAGAAAAAAGAGCAGTGGGAATA
GGAGCTTTGTTCCTTGGGTTCTTGGGAGCAGCAGGAAGCACTATGGGCGCAGCGTCAATGACGCTGACGG
TACAGGCCAGACAATTATTGTCTGGTATAGTGCAGCAGCAGAACAATTTGCTGAGGGCTATTGAGGCGCA
ACAGCATCTGTTGCAACTCACAGTCTGGGGCATCAAGCAGCTCCAGGCAAGAATCCTGGCTGTGGAAAGA
TACCTAAAGGATCAACAGCTCCTGGGGATTTGGGGTTGCTCTGGAAAACTCATTTGCACCACTGCTGTGC
CTTGGAATGCTAGTTGGAGTAATAAATCTCTGGAACAGATTTGGAATCACACGACCTGGATGGAGTGGGA
CAGAGAAATTAACAATTACACAAGCTTAATACACTCCTTAATTGAAGAATCGCAAAACCAGCAAGAAAAG
AATGAACAAGAATTATTGGAATTAGATAAATGGGCAAGTTTGTGGAATTGGTTTAACATAACAAATTGGC
TGTGGTATATAAAATTATTCATAATGATAGTAGGAGGCTTGGTAGGTTTAAGAATAGTTTTTGCTGTACT
TTCTATAGTGAATAGAGTTAGGCAGGGATATTCACCATTATCGTTTCAGACCCACCTCCCAACCCCGAGG
GGACCCGACAGGCCCGAAGGAATAGAAGAAGAAGGTGGAGAGAGAGACAGAGACAGATCCATTCGATTAG
TGAACGGATCGGCACTGCGTGCGCCAATTCTGCAGACAAATGGCAGTATTCATCCACAATTTTAAAAGAA
AAGGGGGGATTGGGGGGTACAGTGCAGGGGAAAGAATAGTAGACATAATAGCAACAGACATACAAACTAA
AGAATTACAAAAACAAATTACAAAAATTCAAAATTTTCGGGTTTATTACAGGGACAGCAGAGATCCAGTT
TGGTTAATTAAGGTACCGAGGGCCTATTTCCCATGATTCCTTCATATTTGCATATACGATACAAGGCTGT
TAGAGAGATAATTAGAATTAATTTGACTGTAAACACAAAGATATTAGTACAAAATACGTGACGTAGAAAG
TAATAATTTCTTGGGTAGTTTGCAGTTTTAAAATTATGTTTTAAAATGGACTATCATATGCTTACCGTAA
CTTGAAAGTATTTCGATTTCTTGGCTTTATATATCTTGTGGAAAGGACGAAACACCGCGTCGTCCGTCGC
TACACAGTTTTAGAGCTAGAAATAGCAAGTTAAAATAAGGCTAGTCCGTTATCAACTTGAAAAAGTGGCA
CCGAGTCGGTGCTTTTTTGAATTCGCTAGCTAGGTCTTGAAAGGAGTGGGAATTGGCTCCGGTGCCCGTC
AGTGGGCAGAGCGCACATCGCCCACAGTCCCCGAGAAGTTGGGGGGAGGGGTCGGCAATTGATCCGGTGC
CTAGAGAAGGTGGCGCGGGGTAAACTGGGAAAGTGATGTCGTGTACTGGCTCCGCCTTTTTCCCGAGGGT
GGGGGAGAACCGTATATAAGTGCAGTAGTCGCCGTGAACGTTCTTTTTCGCAACGGGTTTGCCGCCAGAA
CACAGGACCGGTTCTAGAGCGCTGCCACCATGGACAAGAAGTACAGCATCGGCCTGGACATCGGCACCAA
CTCTGTGGGCTGGGCCGTGATCACCGACGAGTACAAGGTGCCCAGCAAGAAATTCAAGGTGCTGGGCAAC
ACCGACCGGCACAGCATCAAGAAGAACCTGATCGGAGCCCTGCTGTTCGACAGCGGCGAAACAGCCGAGG
CCACCCGGCTGAAGAGAACCGCCAGAAGAAGATACACCAGACGGAAGAACCGGATCTGCTATCTGCAAGA
GATCTTCAGCAACGAGATGGCCAAGGTGGACGACAGCTTCTTCCACAGACTGGAAGAGTCCTTCCTGGTG
GAAGAGGATAAGAAGCACGAGCGGCACCCCATCTTCGGCAACATCGTGGACGAGGTGGCCTACCACGAGA
AGTACCCCACCATCTACCACCTGAGAAAGAAACTGGTGGACAGCACCGACAAGGCCGACCTGCGGCTGAT
CTATCTGGCCCTGGCCCACATGATCAAGTTCCGGGGCCACTTCCTGATCGAGGGCGACCTGAACCCCGAC
AACAGCGACGTGGACAAGCTGTTCATCCAGCTGGTGCAGACCTACAACCAGCTGTTCGAGGAAAACCCCA
TCAACGCCAGCGGCGTGGACGCCAAGGCCATCCTGTCTGCCAGACTGAGCAAGAGCAGACGGCTGGAAAA
TCTGATCGCCCAGCTGCCCGGCGAGAAGAAGAATGGCCTGTTCGGAAACCTGATTGCCCTGAGCCTGGGC
CTGACCCCCAACTTCAAGAGCAACTTCGACCTGGCCGAGGATGCCAAACTGCAGCTGAGCAAGGACACCT
ACGACGACGACCTGGACAACCTGCTGGCCCAGATCGGCGACCAGTACGCCGACCTGTTTCTGGCCGCCAA
GAACCTGTCCGACGCCATCCTGCTGAGCGACATCCTGAGAGTGAACACCGAGATCACCAAGGCCCCCCTG
AGCGCCTCTATGATCAAGAGATACGACGAGCACCACCAGGACCTGACCCTGCTGAAAGCTCTCGTGCGGC
AGCAGCTGCCTGAGAAGTACAAAGAGATTTTCTTCGACCAGAGCAAGAACGGCTACGCCGGCTACATTGA
CGGCGGAGCCAGCCAGGAAGAGTTCTACAAGTTCATCAAGCCCATCCTGGAAAAGATGGACGGCACCGAG
GAACTGCTCGTGAAGCTGAACAGAGAGGACCTGCTGCGGAAGCAGCGGACCTTCGACAACGGCAGCATCC
CCCACCAGATCCACCTGGGAGAGCTGCACGCCATTCTGCGGCGGCAGGAAGATTTTTACCCATTCCTGAA
GGACAACCGGGAAAAGATCGAGAAGATCCTGACCTTCCGCATCCCCTACTACGTGGGCCCTCTGGCCAGG
GGAAACAGCAGATTCGCCTGGATGACCAGAAAGAGCGAGGAAACCATCACCCCCTGGAACTTCGAGGAAG
TGGTGGACAAGGGCGCTTCCGCCCAGAGCTTCATCGAGCGGATGACCAACTTCGATAAGAACCTGCCCAA
CGAGAAGGTGCTGCCCAAGCACAGCCTGCTGTACGAGTACTTCACCGTGTATAACGAGCTGACCAAAGTG
AAATACGTGACCGAGGGAATGAGAAAGCCCGCCTTCCTGAGCGGCGAGCAGAAAAAGGCCATCGTGGACC
TGCTGTTCAAGACCAACCGGAAAGTGACCGTGAAGCAGCTGAAAGAGGACTACTTCAAGAAAATCGAGTG
CTTCGACTCCGTGGAAATCTCCGGCGTGGAAGATCGGTTCAACGCCTCCCTGGGCACATACCACGATCTG
CTGAAAATTATCAAGGACAAGGACTTCCTGGACAATGAGGAAAACGAGGACATTCTGGAAGATATCGTGC
TGACCCTGACACTGTTTGAGGACAGAGAGATGATCGAGGAACGGCTGAAAACCTATGCCCACCTGTTCGA
CGACAAAGTGATGAAGCAGCTGAAGCGGCGGAGATACACCGGCTGGGGCAGGCTGAGCCGGAAGCTGATC
AACGGCATCCGGGACAAGCAGTCCGGCAAGACAATCCTGGATTTCCTGAAGTCCGACGGCTTCGCCAACA
GAAACTTCATGCAGCTGATCCACGACGACAGCCTGACCTTTAAAGAGGACATCCAGAAAGCCCAGGTGTC
CGGCCAGGGCGATAGCCTGCACGAGCACATTGCCAATCTGGCCGGCAGCCCCGCCATTAAGAAGGGCATC
CTGCAGACAGTGAAGGTGGTGGACGAGCTCGTGAAAGTGATGGGCCGGCACAAGCCCGAGAACATCGTGA
TCGAAATGGCCAGAGAGAACCAGACCACCCAGAAGGGACAGAAGAACAGCCGCGAGAGAATGAAGCGGAT
CGAAGAGGGCATCAAAGAGCTGGGCAGCCAGATCCTGAAAGAACACCCCGTGGAAAACACCCAGCTGCAG
AACGAGAAGCTGTACCTGTACTACCTGCAGAATGGGCGGGATATGTACGTGGACCAGGAACTGGACATCA
ACCGGCTGTCCGACTACGATGTGGACCATATCGTGCCTCAGAGCTTTCTGAAGGACGACTCCATCGACAA
CAAGGTGCTGACCAGAAGCGACAAGAACCGGGGCAAGAGCGACAACGTGCCCTCCGAAGAGGTCGTGAAG
AAGATGAAGAACTACTGGCGGCAGCTGCTGAACGCCAAGCTGATTACCCAGAGAAAGTTCGACAATCTGA
CCAAGGCCGAGAGAGGCGGCCTGAGCGAACTGGATAAGGCCGGCTTCATCAAGAGACAGCTGGTGGAAAC
CCGGCAGATCACAAAGCACGTGGCACAGATCCTGGACTCCCGGATGAACACTAAGTACGACGAGAATGAC
AAGCTGATCCGGGAAGTGAAAGTGATCACCCTGAAGTCCAAGCTGGTGTCCGATTTCCGGAAGGATTTCC
AGTTTTACAAAGTGCGCGAGATCAACAACTACCACCACGCCCACGACGCCTACCTGAACGCCGTCGTGGG
AACCGCCCTGATCAAAAAGTACCCTAAGCTGGAAAGCGAGTTCGTGTACGGCGACTACAAGGTGTACGAC
GTGCGGAAGATGATCGCCAAGAGCGAGCAGGAAATCGGCAAGGCTACCGCCAAGTACTTCTTCTACAGCA
ACATCATGAACTTTTTCAAGACCGAGATTACCCTGGCCAACGGCGAGATCCGGAAGCGGCCTCTGATCGA
GACAAACGGCGAAACCGGGGAGATCGTGTGGGATAAGGGCCGGGATTTTGCCACCGTGCGGAAAGTGCTG
AGCATGCCCCAAGTGAATATCGTGAAAAAGACCGAGGTGCAGACAGGCGGCTTCAGCAAAGAGTCTATCC
TGCCCAAGAGGAACAGCGATAAGCTGATCGCCAGAAAGAAGGACTGGGACCCTAAGAAGTACGGCGGCTT
CGACAGCCCCACCGTGGCCTATTCTGTGCTGGTGGTGGCCAAAGTGGAAAAGGGCAAGTCCAAGAAACTG
AAGAGTGTGAAAGAGCTGCTGGGGATCACCATCATGGAAAGAAGCAGCTTCGAGAAGAATCCCATCGACT
TTCTGGAAGCCAAGGGCTACAAAGAAGTGAAAAAGGACCTGATCATCAAGCTGCCTAAGTACTCCCTGTT
CGAGCTGGAAAACGGCCGGAAGAGAATGCTGGCCTCTGCCGGCGAACTGCAGAAGGGAAACGAACTGGCC
CTGCCCTCCAAATATGTGAACTTCCTGTACCTGGCCAGCCACTATGAGAAGCTGAAGGGCTCCCCCGAGG
ATAATGAGCAGAAACAGCTGTTTGTGGAACAGCACAAGCACTACCTGGACGAGATCATCGAGCAGATCAG
CGAGTTCTCCAAGAGAGTGATCCTGGCCGACGCTAATCTGGACAAAGTGCTGTCCGCCTACAACAAGCAC
CGGGATAAGCCCATCAGAGAGCAGGCCGAGAATATCATCCACCTGTTTACCCTGACCAATCTGGGAGCCC
CTGCCGCCTTCAAGTACTTTGACACCACCATCGACCGGAAGAGGTACACCAGCACCAAAGAGGTGCTGGA
CGCCACCCTGATCCACCAGAGCATCACCGGCCTGTACGAGACACGGATCGACCTGTCTCAGCTGGGAGGC
GACAAGCGTCCTGCTGCTACTAAGAAAGCTGGTCAAGCTAAGAAAAAGAAAGCTAGCGGCAGCGGCGCCA
CCAACTTCAGCCTGCTGAAGCAGGCCGGCGACGTGGAGGAGAACCCCGGCCCCGTTAACATGGTGAGCAA
GGGCGAGGAGGTCATCAAAGAGTTCATGCGCTTCAAGGTGCGCATGGAGGGCTCCATGAACGGCCACGAG
TTCGAGATCGAGGGCGAGGGCGAGGGCCGCCCCTACGAGGGCACCCAGACCGCCAAGCTGAAGGTGACCA
AGGGCGGCCCCCTGCCCTTCGCCTGGGACATCCTGTCCCCCCAGTTCATGTACGGCTCCAAGGCGTACGT
GAAGCACCCCGCCGACATCCCCGATTACAAGAAGCTGTCCTTCCCCGAGGGCTTCAAGTGGGAGCGCGTG
ATGAACTTCGAGGACGGCGGTCTGGTGACCGTGACCCAGGACTCCTCCCTGCAGGACGGCACGCTGATCT
ACAAGGTGAAGATGCGCGGCACCAACTTCCCCCCCGACGGCCCCGTAATGCAGAAGAAGACCATGGGCTG
GGAGGCCTCCACCGAGCGCCTGTACCCCCGCGACGGCGTGCTGAAGGGCGAGATCCACCAGGCCCTGAAG
CTGAAGGACGGCGGCCACTACCTGGTGGAGTTCAAGACCATCTACATGGCCAAGAAGCCCGTGCAACTGC
CCGGCTACTACTACGTGGACACCAAGCTGGACATCACCTCCCACAACGAGGACTACACCATCGTGGAACA
GTACGAGCGCTCCGAGGGCCGCCACCACCTGTTCCTGTACGGCATGGACGAGCTGTACAAGTAAACTAGT
ACGCGTTAAGTCGACAATCAACCTCTGGATTACAAAATTTGTGAAAGATTGACTGGTATTCTTAACTATG
TTGCTCCTTTTACGCTATGTGGATACGCTGCTTTAATGCCTTTGTATCATGCTATTGCTTCCCGTATGGC
TTTCATTTTCTCCTCCTTGTATAAATCCTGGTTGCTGTCTCTTTATGAGGAGTTGTGGCCCGTTGTCAGG
CAACGTGGCGTGGTGTGCACTGTGTTTGCTGACGCAACCCCCACTGGTTGGGGCATTGCCACCACCTGTC
AGCTCCTTTCCGGGACTTTCGCTTTCCCCCTCCCTATTGCCACGGCGGAACTCATCGCCGCCTGCCTTGC
CCGCTGCTGGACAGGGGCTCGGCTGTTGGGCACTGACAATTCCGTGGTGTTGTCGGGGAAATCATCGTCC
TTTCCTTGGCTGCTCGCCTGTGTTGCCACCTGGATTCTGCGCGGGACGTCCTTCTGCTACGTCCCTTCGG
CCCTCAATCCAGCGGACCTTCCTTCCCGCGGCCTGCTGCCGGCTCTGCGGCCTCTTCCGCGTCTTCGCCT
TCGCCCTCAGACGAGTCGGATCTCCCTTTGGGCCGCCTCCCCGCGTCGACTTTAAGACCAATGACTTACA
AGGCAGCTGTAGATCTTAGCCACTTTTTAAAAGAAAAGGGGGGACTGGAAGGGCTAATTCACTCCCAACG
AAGACAAGATCTGCTTTTTGCTTGTACTGGGTCTCTCTGGTTAGACCAGATCTGAGCCTGGGAGCTCTCT
GGCTAACTAGGGAACCCACTGCTTAAGCCTCAATAAAGCTTGCCTTGAGTGCTTCAAGTAGTGTGTGCCC
GTCTGTTGTGTGACTCTGGTAACTAGAGATCCCTCAGACCCTTTTAGTCAGTGTGGAAAATCTCTAGCAG
GGCCCGTTTAAACCCGCTGATCAGCCTCGACTGTGCCTTCTAGTTGCCAGCCATCTGTTGTTTGCCCCTC
CCCCGTGCCTTCCTTGACCCTGGAAGGTGCCACTCCCACTGTCCTTTCCTAATAAAATGAGGAAATTGCA
TCGCATTGTCTGAGTAGGTGTCATTCTATTCTGGGGGGTGGGGTGGGGCAGGACAGCAAGGGGGAGGATT
GGGAAGACAATAGCAGGCATGCTGGGGATGCGGTGGGCTCTATGGCTTCTGAGGCGGAAAGAACCAGCTG
GGGCTCTAGGGGGTATCCCC
[124 nt withheld, positions 9401-9524]
C
[91 nt withheld, positions 9526-9616]
A
[49 nt withheld, positions 9618-9666]
CCTTTGACGTTGGAGTCCACGTTCTTT
[37 nt withheld, positions 9694-9730]
ACCCTATCTCGGTCTATTCTTTTGATTTATAAGGGATTTTGCCGATTTCGGCCTATTGGTTAAAAAATGA
GCTGATTTAACAAAAATTTAACGCGAATTAATTCTGTGGAATGTGTGTCAGTTAGGGTGTGGAAAGTCCC
CAGGCTCCCCAGCAGGCAGAAGTATGCAAAGCATGCATCTCAATTAGTCAGCAACCAGGTGTGGAAAGTC
CCCAGGCTCCCCAGCAGGCAGAAGTATGCAAAGCATGCATCTCAATTAGTCAGCAACCATAGTCCCGCCC
CTAACTCCGCCCATCCCGCCCCTAACTCCGCCCAGTTCCGCCCATTCTCCGCCCCATGGCTGACTAATTT
TTTTTATTTATGCAGAGGCCGAGGCCGCCTCTGCCTCTGAGCTATTCCAGAAGTAGTGAGGAGGCTTTTT
TGGAGGCCTAGGCTTTTGCAAAAAGCTCCCGGGAGCTTGTATATCCATTTTCGGATCTGATCAGCACGTG
TTGACAATTAATCATCGGCATAGTATATCGGCATAGTATAATACGACAAGGTGAGGAACTAAACCATGGC
CAAGTTGACCAGTGCCGTTCCGGTGCTCACCGCGCGCGACGTCGCCGGAGCGGTCGAGTTCTGGACCGAC
CGGCTCGGGTTCTCCCGGGACTTCGTGGAGGACGACTTCGCCGGTGTGGTCCGGGACGACGTGACCCTGT
TCATCAGCGCGGTCCAGGACCAGGTGGTGCCGGACAACACCCTGGCCTGGGTGTGGGTGCGCGGCCTGGA
CGAGCTGTACGCCGAGTGGTCGGAGGTCGTGTCCACGAACTTCCGGGACGCCTCCGGGCCGGCCATGACC
GAGATCGGCGAGCAGCCGTGGGGGCGGGAGTTCGCCCTGCGCGACCCGGCCGGCAACTGCGTGCACTTCG
TGGCCGAGGAGCAGGACTGACACGTGCTACGAGATTTCGATTCCACCGCCGCCTTCTATGAAAGGTTGGG
CTTCGGAATCGTTTTCCGGGACGCCGGCTGGATGATCCTCCAGCGCGGGGATCTCATGCTGGAGTTCTTC
GCCCACCCCAACTTGTTTATTGCAGCTTATAATGGTTACAAATAAAGCAATAGCATCACAAATTTCACAA
ATAAAGCATTTTTTTCACTGCATTCTAGTTGTGGTTTGTCCAAACTCATCAATGTATCTTATCATGTCTG
TATACCGTCGACCTCTAGCTAGAGCTTGGCGTAATCATGGTCATAGCTGTTTCCTGTGTGAAATTGTTAT
CCGCTCACAATTCCACACAACATACGAGCCGGAAGCATAAAGTGTAAAGCCTGGGGTGCCTAATGAGTGA
GCTAACTCACATTAATTGCGTTGCGCTCACTGCCCGCTTTCCAGTCGGGAAACCTGTCGTGCCAGCTGCA
TTAATGAATCGGCCAACGCGCGGGGAGAGGCGGTTTGCGTATTGGGCGCTCTTCCGCTTCCTCGCTCACT
GACTCGCTGCGCTCGGTCGTTCGGCTGCGGCGAGCGGTATCAGCTCACTCAAAGGCGGTAATACGGTTAT
CCACAGAATCAGGGGATAACGCAGGAAAGAACATGTGAGCAAAAGGCCAGCAAAAGGCCAGGAACCGTAA
AAAGGCCGCGTTGCTGGCGTTTTTCCATAGGCTCCGCCCCCCTGACGAGCATCACAAAAATCGACGCTCA
AGTCAGAGGTGGCGAAACCCGACAGGACTATAAAGATACCAGGCGTTTCCCCCTGGAAGCTCCCTCGTGC
GCTCTCCTGTTCCGACCCTGCCGCTTACCGGATACCTGTCCGCCTTTCTCCCTTCGGGAAGCGTGGCGCT
TTCTCATAGCTCACGCTGTAGGTATCTCAGTTCGGTGTAGGTCGTTCGCTCCAAGCTGGGCTGTGTGCAC
GAACCCCCCGTTCAGCCCGACCGCTGCGCCTTATCCGGTAACTATCGTCTTGAGTCCAACCCGGTAAGAC
ACGACTTATCGCCACTGGCAGCAGCCACTGGTAACAGGATTAGCAGAGCGAGGTATGTAGGCGGTGCTAC
AGAGTTCTTGAAGTGGTGGCCTAACTACGGCTACACTAGAAGAACAGTATTTGGTATCTGCGCTCTGCTG
AAGCCAGTTACCTTCGGAAAAAGAGTTGGTAGCTCTTGATCCGGCAAACAAACCACCGCTGGTAGCGGTG
GTTTTTTTGTTTGCAAGCAGCAGATTACGCGCAGAAAAAAAGGATCTCAAGAAGATCCTTTGATCTTTTC
TACGGGGTCTGACGCTCAGTGGAACGAAAACTCACGTTAAGGGATTTTGGTCATGAGATTATCAAAAAGG
ATCTTCACCTAGATCCTTTTAAATTAAAAATGAAGTTTTAAATCAATCTAAAGTATATATGAGTAAACTT
GGTCTGACAGTTACCAATGCTTAATCAGTGAGGCACCTATCTCAGCGATCTGTCTATTTCGTTCATCCAT
AGTTGCCTGACTCCCCGTCGTGTAGATAACTACGATACGGGAGGGCTTACCATCTGGCCCCAGTGCTGCA
ATGATACCGCGAGACCCACGCTCACCGGCTCCAGATTTATCAGCAATAAACCAGCCAGCCGGAAGGGCCG
AGCGCAGAAGTGGTCCTGCAACTTTATCCGCCTCCATCCAGTCTATTAATTGTTGCCGGGAAGCTAGAGT
AAGTAGTTCGCCAGTTAATAGTTTGCGCAACGTTGTTGCCATTGCTACAGGCATCGTGGTGTCACGCTCG
TCGTTTGGTATGGCTTCATTCAGCTCCGGTTCCCAACGATCAAGGCGAGTTACATGATCCCCCATGTTGT
GCAAAAAAGCGGTTAGCTCCTTCGGTCCTCCGATCGTTGTCAGAAGTAAGTTGGCCGCAGTGTTATCACT
CATGGTTATGGCAGCACTGCATAATTCTCTTACTGTCATGCCATCCGTAAGATGCTTTTCTGTGACTGGT
GAGTACTCAACCAAGTCATTCTGAGAATAGTGTATGCGGCGACCGAGTTGCTCTTGCCCGGCGTCAATAC
GGGATAATACCGCGCCACATAGCAGAACTTTAAAAGTGCTCATCATTGGAAAACGTTCTTCGGGGCGAAA
ACTCTCAAGGATCTTACCGCTGTTGAGATCCAGTTCGATGTAACCCACTCGTGCACCCAACTGATCTTCA
GCATCTTTTACTTTCACCAGCGTTTCTGGGTGAGCAAAAACAGGAAGGCAAAATGCCGCAAAAAAGGGAA
TAAGGGCGACACGGAAATGTTGAATACTCATACTCTTCCTTTTTCAATATTATTGAAGCATTTATCAGGG
TTATTGTCTCATGAGCGGATACATATTTGAATGTATTTAGAAAAATAAACAAATAGGGGTTCCGCGCACA
TTTCCCCGAAAAGTGCCACCTGAC
